Addgene plasmid #235726: pYO1261
Purpose: Protein expression of His6-SUMO-human RAB5A Q79L 1-211 in bacteria
Depositing lab: Roger Williams. Depositing organization: MRC Laboratory of Molecular Biology. Publication: Structural basis for VPS34 kinase activation by Rab1 and Rab5 on membranes. Tremel S, Ohashi Y, Morado DR, Bertram J, Perisic O, Brandt LTL, von Wrisberg MK, Chen ZA, Maslen SL, Kovtun O, Skehel M, Rappsilber J, Lang K, Munro S, Briggs JAG, Williams RL. Nat Commun. 2021 Mar 10;12(1):1564. doi: 10.1038/s41467-021-21695-2. PubMed 33692360.
Backbone
  Vector backbone: pOPTH
  Vector type: Bacterial Expression
Growth in bacteria
  Bacterial resistance: Kanamycin, 50 μg/mL
  Growth temperature: 37°C
  Growth strain: DH5alpha
  Copy number: High Copy
Gene/Insert
  Gene/Insert name: RAB5A
  Species: H. sapiens (human)
  Mutation: Q79L, aa 1-211
  Entrez Gene: RAB5A (a.k.a. RAB5)
  Tag / fusion protein: 6xHis-SUMO-TEV (N terminal on backbone)
  Cloning method: Ligation Independent Cloning
Terms and licenses: Academic/Nonprofit Terms; Industry Terms: Not Available to Industry
How to cite: pYO1261 was a gift from Roger Williams (Addgene plasmid # 235726 ; http://n2t.net/addgene:235726 ; RRID:Addgene_235726)
