[The description below was written by a language model from this plasmid's Addgene catalogue record and pLannotate feature annotations shown in this document.]
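Description:
pYO1261 is a bacterial expression plasmid built on the pOPTH backbone, a pET-style T7 vector, for producing a truncated, mutant form of human RAB5A in E. coli. It is propagated through a ColE1/pMB1-type origin and selected with kanamycin via an aph(3')-Ia resistance gene. The catalogue lists it as high copy, although the annotated backbone also carries rop and the pBR322 bom region, which are normally associated with lower copy number. An f1 origin and remnants of a tetracycline resistance gene are also present as backbone carry-over.

The expression cassette consists of a T7 promoter followed by a lac operator and the T7 gene 10 ribosome binding site, with a plasmid-borne lacI gene supplying repressor, so transcription requires a host providing T7 RNA polymerase and is induced with IPTG. The open reading frame encodes an N-terminal His6 tag, yeast SUMO (SMT3) and, according to the catalogue, a TEV site, fused to RAB5A residues 1-211 carrying Q79L. The feature table annotates SMT3 directly adjoining RAB5A and does not separately mark the N-terminal His tag or a TEV site. The SUMO fusion generally aids solubility and allows the tag to be removed by protease after affinity purification. Q79L is widely used as a GTPase-deficient substitution that keeps Rab5 in its active, GTP-bound state. Short His-tag and T7 gene 10-derived fragments annotated downstream of the insert, before the T7 terminator, appear to be vector remnants; the record does not indicate that they are translated. The construct is intended for recombinant protein production, and the associated publication concerns the structural basis of VPS34 kinase activation by Rab1 and Rab5 on membranes.
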