Features (pLannotate 1.2.2; 20 found; start..end, strand, type, name):
     12..440     +  rep_origin     f1 ori (sequence partly withheld): f1 bacteriophage origin of replication; arrow indicates direction of (+) strand synthesis
    493..550     +  promoter       AmpR promoter (fragment): bla
    559..1374    -  CDS            KanR: aminoglycoside phosphotransferase; aph(3')-Ia; confers resistance to kanamycin in bacteria or G418 (Geneticin®) in eukaryotes
   1496..2084    +  rep_origin     ori: high-copy-number ColE1/pMB1/pBR322/pUC origin of replication
   2270..2409    -  misc_feature   bom: basis of mobility region from pBR322
   2511..2702    -  CDS            rop: Rop protein, which maintains plasmids at low copy number; rop
   2719..3099    +  CDS            YPB1_ECOLX: Protein predicted: Swiss-Prot protein existence level 4. From Escherichia coli.
   3171..3462    -  CDS            TcR (fragment): tetracycline efflux protein; tet; confers resistance to tetracycline
   3477..3498    -  protein_bind   CAP binding site: CAP binding activates transcription in the presence of cAMP. E. coli catabolite activator protein
   3511..4593    -  CDS            lacI: lac repressor; lacI; The lac repressor binds to the lac operator to inhibit transcription in E. coli. This inhibition can be relieved by adding lactose or isopropyl-β-D-thiogalactopyranoside (IPTG).
   4594..4671    -  promoter       lacI promoter: lacI
   4679..4958    -  CDS            TcR (fragment): tetracycline efflux protein; tet; confers resistance to tetracycline
   4980..4998    +  promoter       T7 promoter: promoter for bacteriophage T7 RNA polymerase
   4999..5023    +  protein_bind   lac operator: The lac repressor binds to the lac operator to inhibit transcription in E. coli. This inhibition can be relieved by adding lactose or isopropyl-β-D-thiogalactopyranoside (IPTG). lac repressor encoded by lacI
   5038..5060    +  RBS            RBS: efficient ribosome binding site from bacteriophage T7 gene 10 (Olins and Rangwala, 1989)
   5100..5390    +  CDS            SMT3: SMT3_YEAST - Experimental evidence at protein level: Swiss-Prot protein existence level 1. Not known; suppressor of MIF2 mutations. From Saccharomyces cerevisiae (strain ATCC 204508 / S288c) (Baker's yeast).
   5391..6023    +  CDS            RAB5A: RAB5A_HUMAN - Also known as RAB5. Experimental evidence at protein level: Swiss-Prot protein existence level 1. Small GTPase which cycles between active GTP-bound and inactive GDP-bound states. In its active state, binds to a variety of effector proteins to regulate cellular responses such as of intracellular membrane trafficking, from the formation of transport vesicles to their fusion with membranes. Active GTP-bound form is able to recruit to membranes different sets of downstream effectors directly responsible for vesicle formation, movement, tethering and fusion. RAB5A is required for the
   6049..6066    +  CDS            9xHis (fragment): 9xHis affinity tag
   6076..6125    +  CDS            SET1 (fragment): solubility-enhancement tag derived from T7 phage gene 10B
   6133..6180    +  terminator     T7 terminator: transcription terminator for bacteriophage T7 RNA polymerase
>Addgene plasmid #235726 | pYO1261 | addgene full sequence | sequence record 490576 | Addgene NGS Result
TGGCGAATGGG
[124 nt withheld, positions 12-135]
C
[91 nt withheld, positions 137-227]
A
[49 nt withheld, positions 229-277]
CCTTTGACGTTGGAGTCCACGTTCTTT
[37 nt withheld, positions 305-341]
ACCCTATCTCGGTCTATTCTTTTGATTTATAAGGGATTTTGCCGATTTCGGCCTATTGGTTAAAAAATGA
GCTGATTTAACAAAAATTTAACGCGAATTTTAACAAAATATTAACGCTTACAATTTAGGTGGCACTTTTC
GGGGAAATGTGCGCGGAACCCCTATTTGTTTATTTTTCTAAATACATTCAAATATGTATCCGCTCATGAA
TTAATTCTTAGAAAAACTCATCGAGCATCAAATGAAACTGCAATTTATTCATATCAGGATTATCAATACC
ATATTTTTGAAAAAGCCGTTTCTGTAATGAAGGAGAAAACTCACCGAGGCAGTTCCATAGGATGGCAAGA
TCCTGGTATCGGTCTGCGATTCCGACTCGTCCAACATCAATACAACCTATTAATTTCCCCTCGTCAAAAA
TAAGGTTATCAAGTGAGAAATCACCATGAGTGACGACTGAATCCGGTGAGAATGGCAAAAGTTTATGCAT
TTCTTTCCAGACTTGTTCAACAGGCCAGCCATTACGCTCGTCATCAAAATCACTCGCATCAACCAAACCG
TTATTCATTCGTGATTGCGCCTGAGCGAGACGAAATACGCGATCGCTGTTAAAAGGACAATTACAAACAG
GAATCGAATGCAACCGGCGCAGGAACACTGCCAGCGCATCAACAATATTTTCACCTGAATCAGGATATTC
TTCTAATACCTGGAATGCTGTTTTCCCGGGGATCGCAGTGGTGAGTAACCATGCATCATCAGGAGTACGG
ATAAAATGCTTGATGGTCGGAAGAGGCATAAATTCCGTCAGCCAGTTTAGTCTGACCATCTCATCTGTAA
CATCATTGGCAACGCTACCTTTGCCATGTTTCAGAAACAACTCTGGCGCATCGGGCTTCCCATACAATCG
ATAGATTGTCGCACCTGATTGCCCGACATTATCGCGAGCCCATTTATACCCATATAAATCAGCATCCATG
TTGGAATTTAATCGCGGCCTAGAGCAAGACGTTTCCCGTTGAATATGGCTCATAACACCCCTTGTATTAC
TGTTTATGTAAGCAGACAGTTTTATTGTTCATGACCAAAATCCCTTAACGTGAGTTTTCGTTCCACTGAG
CGTCAGACCCCGTAGAAAAGATCAAAGGATCTTCTTGAGATCCTTTTTTTCTGCGCGTAATCTGCTGCTT
GCAAACAAAAAAACCACCGCTACCAGCGGTGGTTTGTTTGCCGGATCAAGAGCTACCAACTCTTTTTCCG
AAGGTAACTGGCTTCAGCAGAGCGCAGATACCAAATACTGTCCTTCTAGTGTAGCCGTAGTTAGGCCACC
ACTTCAAGAACTCTGTAGCACCGCCTACATACCTCGCTCTGCTAATCCTGTTACCAGTGGCTGCTGCCAG
TGGCGATAAGTCGTGTCTTACCGGGTTGGACTCAAGACGATAGTTACCGGATAAGGCGCAGCGGTCGGGC
TGAACGGGGGGTTCGTGCACACAGCCCAGCTTGGAGCGAACGACCTACACCGAACTGAGATACCTACAGC
GTGAGCTATGAGAAAGCGCCACGCTTCCCGAAGGGAGAAAGGCGGACAGGTATCCGGTAAGCGGCAGGGT
CGGAACAGGAGAGCGCACGAGGGAGCTTCCAGGGGGAAACGCCTGGTATCTTTATAGTCCTGTCGGGTTT
CGCCACCTCTGACTTGAGCGTCGATTTTTGTGATGCTCGTCAGGGGGGCGGAGCCTATGGAAAAACGCCA
GCAACGCGGCCTTTTTACGGTTCCTGGCCTTTTGCTGGCCTTTTGCTCACATGTTCTTTCCTGCGTTATC
CCCTGATTCTGTGGATAACCGTATTACCGCCTTTGAGTGAGCTGATACCGCTCGCCGCAGCCGAACGACC
GAGCGCAGCGAGTCAGTGAGCGAGGAAGCGGAAGAGCGCCTGATGCGGTATTTTCTCCTTACGCATCTGT
GCGGTATTTCACACCGCAATGGTGCACTCTCAGTACAATCTGCTCTGATGCCGCATAGTTAAGCCAGTAT
ACACTCCGCTATCGCTACGTGACTGGGTCATGGCTGCGCCCCGACACCCGCCAACACCCGCTGACGCGCC
CTGACGGGCTTGTCTGCTCCCGGCATCCGCTTACAGACAAGCTGTGACCGTCTCCGGGAGCTGCATGTGT
CAGAGGTTTTCACCGTCATCACCGAAACGCGCGAGGCAGCTGCGGTAAAGCTCATCAGCGTGGTCGTGAA
GCGATTCACAGATGTCTGCCTGTTCATCCGCGTCCAGCTCGTTGAGTTTCTCCAGAAGCGTTAATGTCTG
GCTTCTGATAAAGCGGGCCATGTTAAGGGCGGTTTTTTCCTGTTTGGTCACTGATGCCTCCGTGTAAGGG
GGATTTCTGTTCATGGGGGTAATGATACCGATGAAACGAGAGAGGATGCTCACGATACGGGTTACTGATG
ATGAACATGCCCGGTTACTGGAACGTTGTGAGGGTAAACAACTGGCGGTATGGATGCGGCGGGACCAGAG
AAAAATCACTCAGGGTCAATGCCAGCGCTTCGTTAATACAGATGTAGGTGTTCCACAGGGTAGCCAGCAG
CATCCTGCGATGCAGATCCGGAACATAATGGTGCAGGGCGCTGACTTCCGCGTTTCCAGACTTTACGAAA
CACGGAAACCGAAGACCATTCATGTTGTTGCTCAGGTCGCAGACGTTTTGCAGCAGCAGTCGCTTCACGT
TCGCTCGCGTATCGGTGATTCATTCTGCTAACCAGTAAGGCAACCCCGCCAGCCTAGCCGGGTCCTCAAC
GACAGGAGCACGATCATGCGCACCCGTGGGGCCGCCATGCCGGCGATAATGGCCTGCTTCTCGCCGAAAC
GTTTGGTGGCGGGACCAGTGACGAAGGCTTGAGCGAGGGCGTGCAAGATTCCGAATACCGCAAGCGACAG
GCCGATCATCGTCGCGCTCCAGCGAAAGCGGTCCTCGCCGAAAATGACCCAGAGCGCTGCCGGCACCTGT
CCTACGAGTTGCATGATAAAGAAGACAGTCATAAGTGCGGCGACGATAGTCATGCCCCGCGCCCACCGGA
AGGAGCTGACTGGGTTGAAGGCTCTCAAGGGCATCGGTCGAGATCCCGGTGCCTAATGAGTGAGCTAACT
TACATTAATTGCGTTGCGCTCACTGCCCGCTTTCCAGTCGGGAAACCTGTCGTGCCAGCTGCATTAATGA
ATCGGCCAACGCGCGGGGAGAGGCGGTTTGCGTATTGGGCGCCAGGGTGGTTTTTCTTTTCACCAGTGAG
ACGGGCAACAGCTGATTGCCCTTCACCGCCTGGCCCTGAGAGAGTTGCAGCAAGCGGTCCACGCTGGTTT
GCCCCAGCAGGCGAAAATCCTGTTTGATGGTGGTTAACGGCGGGATATAACATGAGCTGTCTTCGGTATC
GTCGTATCCCACTACCGAGATATCCGCACCAACGCGCAGCCCGGACTCGGTAATGGCGCGCATTGCGCCC
AGCGCCATCTGATCGTTGGCAACCAGCATCGCAGTGGGAACGATGCCCTCATTCAGCATTTGCATGGTTT
GTTGAAAACCGGACATGGCACTCCAGTCGCCTTCCCGTTCCGCTATCGGCTGAATTTGATTGCGAGTGAG
ATATTTATGCCAGCCAGCCAGACGCAGACGCGCCGAGACAGAACTTAATGGGCCCGCTAACAGCGCGATT
TGCTGGTGACCCAATGCGACCAGATGCTCCACGCCCAGTCGCGTACCGTCTTCATGGGAGAAAATAATAC
TGTTGATGGGTGTCTGGTCAGAGACATCAAGAAATAACGCCGGAACATTAGTGCAGGCAGCTTCCACAGC
AATGGCATCCTGGTCATCCAGCGGATAGTTAATGATCAGCCCACTGACGCGTTGCGCGAGAAGATTGTGC
ACCGCCGCTTTACAGGCTTCGACGCCGCTTCGTTCTACCATCGACACCACCACGCTGGCACCCAGTTGAT
CGGCGCGAGATTTAATCGCCGCGACAATTTGCGACGGCGCGTGCAGGGCCAGACTGGAGGTGGCAACGCC
AATCAGCAACGACTGTTTGCCCGCCAGTTGTTGTGCCACGCGGTTGGGAATGTAATTCAGCTCCGCCATC
GCCGCTTCCACTTTTTCCCGCGTTTTCGCAGAAACGTGGCTGGCCTGGTTCACCACGCGGGAAACGGTCT
GATAAGAGACACCGGCATACTCTGCGACATCGTATAACGTTACTGGTTTCACATTCACCACCCTGAATTG
ACTCTCTTCCGGGCGCTATCATGCCATACCGCGAAAGGTTTTGCGCCATTCGATGGTGTCCGGGATCTCG
ACGCTCTCCCTTATGCGACTCCTGCATTAGGAAGCAGCCCAGTAGTAGGTTGAGGCCGTTGAGCACCGCC
GCCGCAAGGAATGGTGCATGCAAGGAGATGGCGCCCAACAGTCCCCCGGCCACGGGGCCTGCCACCATAC
CCACGCCGAAACAAGCGCTCATGAGCCCGAAGTGGCGAGCCCGATCTTCCCCATCGGTGATGTCGGCGAT
ATAGGCGCCAGCAACCGCACCTGTGGCGCCGGTGATGCCGGCCACGATGCGTCCGGCGTAGAGGATCGAG
ATCTCGATCCCGCGAAATTAATACGACTCACTATAGGGGAATTGTGAGCGGATAACAATTCCCCTCTAGA
AATAATTTTGTTTAACTTTAAGAAGGAGATATACCATGGGTAGCAGCCATCACCATCATCATCACGGGAG
CGATAGCGAAGTGAACCAGGAAGCGAAACCGGAAGTTAAACCGGAAGTGAAACCGGAAACCCATATTAAT
CTGAAAGTTAGCGACGGCAGCAGCGAAATCTTTTTTAAAATTAAAAAAACCACCCCGCTGCGTCGCCTGA
TGGAAGCCTTTGCGAAACGTCAGGGTAAAGAAATGGATAGCCTGCGCTTTCTGTATGACGGCATCCGTAT
TCAGGCCGATCAGACCCCGGAAGACCTGGATATGGAAGACAACGATATTATTGAAGCGCATCGCGAACAG
ATCGGTGGTATGGCTAGTCGAGGCGCAACAAGACCCAACGGGCCAAATACTGGAAATAAAATATGCCAGT
TCAAACTAGTACTTCTGGGAGAGTCCGCTGTTGGCAAATCAAGCCTAGTGCTTCGTTTTGTGAAAGGCCA
ATTTCATGAATTTCAAGAGAGTACCATTGGGGCTGCTTTTCTAACCCAAACTGTATGTCTTGATGACACT
ACAGTAAAGTTTGAAATATGGGATACAGCTGGTCTCGAACGATACCATAGCCTAGCACCAATGTACTACA
GAGGAGCACAAGCAGCCATAGTTGTATATGATATCACAAATGAGGAGTCCTTTGCAAGAGCAAAAAATTG
GGTTAAAGAACTTCAGAGGCAAGCAAGTCCTAACATTGTAATAGCTTTATCGGGAAACAAGGCCGACCTA
GCAAATAAAAGAGCAGTAGATTTCCAGGAAGCACAGTCCTATGCAGATGACAATAGTTTATTATTCATGG
AGACATCCGCTAAAACATCAATGAATGTAAATGAAATATTCATGGCAATAGCTAAAAAATTGCCAAAGAA
TGAACCACAAAATCCAGGAGCAAATTCTGCCAGAGGAAGAGGAGTAGACCTTACCGAACCCACACAACCA
ACCAGGAATCAGTAAAAGCTTTCTAGACCCATTTAAACACCACCACCACCACCACTGAGATCCGGCTGCT
AACAAAGCCCGAAAGGAAGCTGAGTTGGCTGCTGCCACCGCTGAGCAATAACTAGCATAACCCCTTGGGG
CCTCTAAACGGGTCTTGAGGGGTTTTTTGCTGAAAGGAGGAACTATATCCGGAT
